>Addgene plasmid #16626 | pBI-GFP-Bub1-deletion mutant | addgene partial sequence | sequence record 23170 | 16626 with EBV rev
CGCCGGCCGCGTTTCAGTGAGGCGTGTCTGAAATAACAAATTTTAAACAATAACTGATGAATCTTGGGTC
ATTGTGGTATTTCTTCTTATCTAAAAATTCCTTCATTAAATGTTCTAGTAAAGTTATCAAGTATTCTTTA
TTCTCAGGAAAATTCTCTTCTACCCACTGTATGTATCTTTCCCATTCACCAAGAGGGTCATTGCCCTTGT
AGCTCTGCATGTGGGCTTCAAGCATCTGAAGGACATTTTCCGGGGTGTCCATGGTGGCGGCCGCTGCAAG
AATTCGGGGCCGCGGAAGCTGGATCGGTCCCGGTGTCTTCTATGGAGGTCAAAACAGCGTGGATGGCGTC
TCCAGGCGATCTGACGGTTCACTAAACGAGCTCTGCTTATATAGGTCGAGTTTACCACTCCCTAT
