[The description below was written by a language model from this plasmid's Addgene catalogue record.]
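Description:
pBI-GFP-Bub1-deletion mutant is a mammalian expression plasmid built on the pBI-GFP backbone (about 5.1 kb without insert). It is propagated in E. coli under ampicillin selection. The record lists no drug marker for mammalian cells. GFP is given as the selectable marker, so transfected cells are identified or sorted by fluorescence. The "pBI" name suggests a bidirectional promoter design in which GFP and the cloned gene are co-expressed from one regulatory unit, but the record does not state the promoter, the polyadenylation signals or the origin of replication, and no feature table is available to confirm them.

The insert is a mutant form of human BUB1, a mitotic spindle checkpoint kinase gene. It was obtained by RT-PCR from the tumour cell line V400 and cloned into the single NotI site of the backbone. Because the same enzyme site flanks both ends, orientation is not fixed by the cloning strategy, and the record does not say whether the sites were retained. The mutation field reads only "Amino acids 1-75", which leaves it unclear whether these residues are what remains of the protein or what is deleted. The insert size is also not given.

The associated work concerns mutations of mitotic checkpoint genes in human cancers. The plasmid is therefore suited to expressing a tumour-derived BUB1 variant in cultured mammalian cells and using GFP to mark the expressing population, for example to test how the mutant affects checkpoint function. Distribution is limited to academic and nonprofit users.
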