Addgene plasmid #16626: pBI-GFP-Bub1-deletion mutant
Depositing lab: Bert Vogelstein. Depositing organization: Johns Hopkins University and School of Medicine. Publication: Mutations of mitotic checkpoint genes in human cancers. Cahill DP, Lengauer C, Yu J, Riggins GJ, Willson JK, Markowitz SD, Kinzler KW, Vogelstein B. Nature. 1998 Mar 19. 392(6673):300-3. 10.1038/32688 PubMed 9521327.
Backbone
  Vector backbone: pBI-GFP
  Backbone manufacturer: Vogelstein Lab
  Backbone size w/o insert (bp): 5099
  Vector type: Mammalian Expression
  Selectable markers: GFP
Growth in bacteria
  Bacterial resistance: Ampicillin, 100 μg/mL
  Growth temperature: 37°C
  Growth strain: DH5alpha
  Copy number: Unknown
Gene/Insert
  Gene/Insert name: BUB1 deletion mutant (alt name: Bub1)
  Species: H. sapiens (human)
  Mutation: Amino acids 1-75
  Entrez Gene: BUB1 (a.k.a. BUB1A, BUB1L, hBUB1)
  Cloning method: Restriction Enzyme; 5′ cloning site NotI (unknown if destroyed); 3′ cloning site NotI (unknown if destroyed)
  Sequencing primers: 5′ n/a; 3′ EBV rev
Terms and licenses: Academic/Nonprofit Terms; Industry Terms: Not Available to Industry
Depositor comments: pBI-GFP-Bub1 deletion mutant was constructed by cloning RT-PCR products from tumour line V400 into the NotI site of pBI-GFP.
How to cite: pBI-GFP-Bub1-deletion mutant was a gift from Bert Vogelstein (Addgene plasmid # 16626 ; http://n2t.net/addgene:16626 ; RRID:Addgene_16626)
